>Addgene plasmid #248877 | pETDuet::MGYFPDa829/MGYFPDa829I | addgene full sequence | sequence record 495727 | Addgene NGS Result
AGGCTCTCAAGGGCATCGGTCGAGATCCCGGTGCCTAATGAGTGAGCTAACTTACATTAATTGCGTTGCG
CTCACTGCCCGCTTTCCAGTCGGGAAACCTGTCGTGCCAGCTGCATTAATGAATCGGCCAACGCGCGGGG
AGAGGCGGTTTGCGTATTGGGCGCCAGGGTGGTTTTTCTTTTCACCAGTGAGACGGGCAACAGCTGATTG
CCCTTCACCGCCTGGCCCTGAGAGAGTTGCAGCAAGCGGTCCACGCTGGTTTGCCCCAGCAGGCGAAAAT
CCTGTTTGATGGTGGTTAACGGCGGGATATAACATGAGCTGTCTTCGGTATCGTCGTATCCCACTACCGA
GATGTCCGCACCAACGCGCAGCCCGGACTCGGTAATGGCGCGCATTGCGCCCAGCGCCATCTGATCGTTG
GCAACCAGCATCGCAGTGGGAACGATGCCCTCATTCAGCATTTGCATGGTTTGTTGAAAACCGGACATGG
CACTCCAGTCGCCTTCCCGTTCCGCTATCGGCTGAATTTGATTGCGAGTGAGATATTTATGCCAGCCAGC
CAGACGCAGACGCGCCGAGACAGAACTTAATGGGCCCGCTAACAGCGCGATTTGCTGGTGACCCAATGCG
ACCAGATGCTCCACGCCCAGTCGCGTACCGTCTTCATGGGAGAAAATAATACTGTTGATGGGTGTCTGGT
CAGAGACATCAAGAAATAACGCCGGAACATTAGTGCAGGCAGCTTCCACAGCAATGGCATCCTGGTCATC
CAGCGGATAGTTAATGATCAGCCCACTGACGCGTTGCGCGAGAAGATTGTGCACCGCCGCTTTACAGGCT
TCGACGCCGCTTCGTTCTACCATCGACACCACCACGCTGGCACCCAGTTGATCGGCGCGAGATTTAATCG
CCGCGACAATTTGCGACGGCGCGTGCAGGGCCAGACTGGAGGTGGCAACGCCAATCAGCAACGACTGTTT
GCCCGCCAGTTGTTGTGCCACGCGGTTGGGAATGTAATTCAGCTCCGCCATCGCCGCTTCCACTTTTTCC
CGCGTTTTCGCAGAAACGTGGCTGGCCTGGTTCACCACGCGGGAAACGGTCTGATAAGAGACACCGGCAT
ACTCTGCGACATCGTATAACGTTACTGGTTTCACATTCACCACCCTGAATTGACTCTCTTCCGGGCGCTA
TCATGCCATACCGCGAAAGGTTTTGCGCCATTCGATGGTGTCCGGGATCTCGACGCTCTCCCTTATGCGA
CTCCTGCATTAGGAAGCAGCCCAGTAGTAGGTTGAGGCCGTTGAGCACCGCCGCCGCAAGGAATGGTGCA
TGCAAGGAGATGGCGCCCAACAGTCCCCCGGCCACGGGGCCTGCCACCATACCCACGCCGAAACAAGCGC
TCATGAGCCCGAAGTGGCGAGCCCGATCTTCCCCATCGGTGATGTCGGCGATATAGGCGCCAGCAACCGC
ACCTGTGGCGCCGGTGATGCCGGCCACGATGCGTCCGGCGTAGAGGATCGAGATCGATCTCGATCCCGCG
AAATTAATACGACTCACTATAGGGGAATTGTGAGCGGATAACAATTCCCCTCTAGAAATAATTTTGTTTA
ACTTTAAGAAGGAGATATACCATGGGCAGCAGCCATCACCATCATCACCACAGCCAGGATCCGGACTTCC
ACACCTATTACGTTGGCACCGAATCCGTACTGGTTCATAACAACGGTGGTAACTGCATGAAAACCGCGAG
CGCTCTGGCACAGGGTGGTTCCAAAGGCGGTTCTACGGCAATCAACCTGCCGGAGTACGATGGTAAAACC
ACGCACGGCGTTCTGGTTCTGGACAATGGTACCCAGGTGCAGCTGGTGTCTGGTAATGGCGATCCTCGCT
ACACTAATTATCGCAACAACGGCCACGTTGAACAGAAAGCTGCGATCTACATGCGCGAAAACAACATTTC
CAACGCAACTGTTTACCACAACAATACCAACGGCACGTGTGGCTACTGTAACACCATGACTGCCACCTTT
CTGCCGGAAGGTGCTACTCTGACTGTGGTTCCTCCTAAAAATGCCGTCGCAAACAACTCCCGCGCGATCG
CATACGTTAAAACGTACACCGGCACCTCTAACGACCCGAAAATGTCTAGCCGTTACAAAGGCAACTGAGC
GGCCGCATAATGCTTAAGTCGAACAGAAAGTAATCGTATTGTACACGGCCGCATAATCGAAATTAATACG
ACTCACTATAGGGGAATTGTGAGCGGATAACAATTCCCCATCTTAGTATATTAGTTAAGTATAAGAAGGA
GATATACATATGCTGGTCGAACACTTTATGGGTCAGAAAGAATGCGATTCCCTGGAAGAGCTGCGTGAAG
TCCTGAGCGAACGTACTGAAAAAGGTGTTAACGAATTTATCATCAGCACTCACGAACAGTTCCCTTACAT
GATCATGAGCGTTAAAGAAAAATACGCTTGTCTGTCTTACTTCCGTGAAGAGGACGATCCGGGTTACAGC
TCTGTGAACGCTAACCCGGTTCTGGACGCTGACGGTATTAGCATTTTCTATACCAACACCGATTCTGAAG
AAATTGAGGTGGCTAACTACAGCATCGTCAAAATCGAAGACGCTGTGAGCGCCGTTGAGGAATTCTTTGA
AACTCTGCAGCTGCCGAAATGTATCGAGTGGGAAGAACTGTAAAGATCTCAATTGGATATCGGCCGGCCA
CGCGATCGCTGACGTCGGTACCCTCGAGTCTGGTAAAGAAACCGCTGCTGCGAAATTTGAACGCCAGCAC
ATGGACTCGTCTACTAGCGCAGCTTAATTAACCTAGGCTGCTGCCACCGCTGAGCAATAACTAGCATAAC
CCCTTGGGGCCTCTAAACGGGTCTTGAGGGGTTTTTTGCTGAAAGGAGGAACTATATCCGGATTGGCGAA
TGGG
[124 nt withheld, positions 2945-3068]
C
[91 nt withheld, positions 3070-3160]
A
[49 nt withheld, positions 3162-3210]
CCTTTGACGTTGGAGTCCACGTTCTTT
[37 nt withheld, positions 3238-3274]
ACCCTATCTCGGTCTATTCTTTTGATTTATAAGGGATTTTGCCGATTTCGGCCTATTGGTTAAAAAATGA
GCTGATTTAACAAAAATTTAACGCGAATTTTAACAAAATATTAACGTTTACAATTTCTGGCGGCACGATG
GCATGAGATTATCAAAAAGGATCTTCACCTAGATCCTTTTAAATTAAAAATGAAGTTTTAAATCAATCTA
AAGTATATATGAGTAAACTTGGTCTGACAGTTACCAATGCTTAATCAGTGAGGCACCTATCTCAGCGATC
TGTCTATTTCGTTCATCCATAGTTGCCTGACTCCCCGTCGTGTAGATAACTACGATACGGGAGGGCTTAC
CATCTGGCCCCAGTGCTGCAATGATACCGCGAGACCCACGCTCACCGGCTCCAGATTTATCAGCAATAAA
CCAGCCAGCCGGAAGGGCCGAGCGCAGAAGTGGTCCTGCAACTTTATCCGCCTCCATCCAGTCTATTAAT
TGTTGCCGGGAAGCTAGAGTAAGTAGTTCGCCAGTTAATAGTTTGCGCAACGTTGTTGCCATTGCTACAG
GCATCGTGGTGTCACGCTCGTCGTTTGGTATGGCTTCATTCAGCTCCGGTTCCCAACGATCAAGGCGAGT
TACATGATCCCCCATGTTGTGCAAAAAAGCGGTTAGCTCCTTCGGTCCTCCGATCGTTGTCAGAAGTAAG
TTGGCCGCAGTGTTATCACTCATGGTTATGGCAGCACTGCATAATTCTCTTACTGTCATGCCATCCGTAA
GATGCTTTTCTGTGACTGGTGAGTACTCAACCAAGTCATTCTGAGAATAGTGTATGCGGCGACCGAGTTG
CTCTTGCCCGGCGTCAATACGGGATAATACCGCGCCACATAGCAGAACTTTAAAAGTGCTCATCATTGGA
AAACGTTCTTCGGGGCGAAAACTCTCAAGGATCTTACCGCTGTTGAGATCCAGTTCGATGTAACCCACTC
GTGCACCCAACTGATCTTCAGCATCTTTTACTTTCACCAGCGTTTCTGGGTGAGCAAAAACAGGAAGGCA
AAATGCCGCAAAAAAGGGAATAAGGGCGACACGGAAATGTTGAATACTCATACTCTTCCTTTTTCAATCA
TGATTGAAGCATTTATCAGGGTTATTGTCTCATGAGCGGATACATATTTGAATGTATTTAGAAAAATAAA
CAAATAGGTCATGACCAAAATCCCTTAACGTGAGTTTTCGTTCCACTGAGCGTCAGACCCCGTAGAAAAG
ATCAAAGGATCTTCTTGAGATCCTTTTTTTCTGCGCGTAATCTGCTGCTTGCAAACAAAAAAACCACCGC
TACCAGCGGTGGTTTGTTTGCCGGATCAAGAGCTACCAACTCTTTTTCCGAAGGTAACTGGCTTCAGCAG
AGCGCAGATACCAAATACTGTCCTTCTAGTGTAGCCGTAGTTAGGCCACCACTTCAAGAACTCTGTAGCA
CCGCCTACATACCTCGCTCTGCTAATCCTGTTACCAGTGGCTGCTGCCAGTGGCGATAAGTCGTGTCTTA
CCGGGTTGGACTCAAGACGATAGTTACCGGATAAGGCGCAGCGGTCGGGCTGAACGGGGGGTTCGTGCAC
ACAGCCCAGCTTGGAGCGAACGACCTACACCGAACTGAGATACCTACAGCGTGAGCTATGAGAAAGCGCC
ACGCTTCCCGAAGGGAGAAAGGCGGACAGGTATCCGGTAAGCGGCAGGGTCGGAACAGGAGAGCGCACGA
GGGAGCTTCCAGGGGGAAACGCCTGGTATCTTTATAGTCCTGTCGGGTTTCGCCACCTCTGACTTGAGCG
TCGATTTTTGTGATGCTCGTCAGGGGGGCGGAGCCTATGGAAAAACGCCAGCAACGCGGCCTTTTTACGG
TTCCTGGCCTTTTGCTGGCCTTTTGCTCACATGTTCTTTCCTGCGTTATCCCCTGATTCTGTGGATAACC
GTATTACCGCCTTTGAGTGAGCTGATACCGCTCGCCGCAGCCGAACGACCGAGCGCAGCGAGTCAGTGAG
CGAGGAAGCGGAAGAGCGCCTGATGCGGTATTTTCTCCTTACGCATCTGTGCGGTATTTCACACCGCAAT
GGTGCACTCTCAGTACAATCTGCTCTGATGCCGCATAGTTAAGCCAGTATACACTCCGCTATCGCTACGT
GACTGGGTCATGGCTGCGCCCCGACACCCGCCAACACCCGCTGACGCGCCCTGACGGGCTTGTCTGCTCC
CGGCATCCGCTTACAGACAAGCTGTGACCGTCTCCGGGAGCTGCATGTGTCAGAGGTTTTCACCGTCATC
ACCGAAACGCGCGAGGCAGCTGCGGTAAAGCTCATCAGCGTGGTCGTGAAGCGATTCACAGATGTCTGCC
TGTTCATCCGCGTCCAGCTCGTTGAGTTTCTCCAGAAGCGTTAATGTCTGGCTTCTGATAAAGCGGGCCA
TGTTAAGGGCGGTTTTTTCCTGTTTGGTCACTGATGCCTCCGTGTAAGGGGGATTTCTGTTCATGGGGGT
AATGATACCGATGAAACGAGAGAGGATGCTCACGATACGGGTTACTGATGATGAACATGCCCGGTTACTG
GAACGTTGTGAGGGTAAACAACTGGCGGTATGGATGCGGCGGGACCAGAGAAAAATCACTCAGGGTCAAT
GCCAGCGCTTCGTTAATACAGATGTAGGTGTTCCACAGGGTAGCCAGCAGCATCCTGCGATGCAGATCCG
GAACATAATGGTGCAGGGCGCTGACTTCCGCGTTTCCAGACTTTACGAAACACGGAAACCGAAGACCATT
CATGTTGTTGCTCAGGTCGCAGACGTTTTGCAGCAGCAGTCGCTTCACGTTCGCTCGCGTATCGGTGATT
CATTCTGCTAACCAGTAAGGCAACCCCGCCAGCCTAGCCGGGTCCTCAACGACAGGAGCACGATCATGCT
AGTCATGCCCCGCGCCCACCGGAAGGAGCTGACTGGGTTGA
Features (pLannotate 1.2.2; 20 found; start..end, strand, type, name):
     38..59      -  protein_bind   CAP binding site: CAP binding activates transcription in the presence of cAMP. E. coli catabolite activator protein
     72..1154    -  CDS            lacI: lac repressor; lacI; The lac repressor binds to the lac operator to inhibit transcription in E. coli. This inhibition can be relieved by adding lactose or isopropyl-β-D-thiogalactopyranoside (IPTG).
   1155..1232    -  promoter       lacI promoter: lacI
   1240..1519    -  CDS            TcR (fragment): tetracycline efflux protein; tet; confers resistance to tetracycline
   1545..1563    +  promoter       T7 promoter: promoter for bacteriophage T7 RNA polymerase
   1564..1588    +  protein_bind   lac operator: The lac repressor binds to the lac operator to inhibit transcription in E. coli. This inhibition can be relieved by adding lactose or isopropyl-β-D-thiogalactopyranoside (IPTG). lac repressor encoded by lacI
   1603..1625    +  RBS            RBS: efficient ribosome binding site from bacteriophage T7 gene 10 (Olins and Rangwala, 1989)
   2234..2252    +  promoter       T7 promoter: promoter for bacteriophage T7 RNA polymerase
   2253..2277    +  protein_bind   lac operator: The lac repressor binds to the lac operator to inhibit transcription in E. coli. This inhibition can be relieved by adding lactose or isopropyl-β-D-thiogalactopyranoside (IPTG). lac repressor encoded by lacI
   2765..2806    +  CDS            S-Tag (fragment): affinity and epitope tag derived from pancreatic ribonuclease A
   2836..2853    +  CDS            SET1 (fragment): solubility-enhancement tag derived from T7 phage gene 10B
   2861..2908    +  terminator     T7 terminator: transcription terminator for bacteriophage T7 RNA polymerase
   2945..3400    +  rep_origin     f1 ori (sequence partly withheld): f1 bacteriophage origin of replication; arrow indicates direction of (+) strand synthesis
   3515..4375    -  CDS            AmpR: β-lactamase; bla; confers resistance to ampicillin, carbenicillin, and related antibiotics
   4376..4468    -  promoter       AmpR promoter: bla
   4549..5137    +  rep_origin     ori: high-copy-number ColE1/pMB1/pBR322/pUC origin of replication
   5323..5462    -  misc_feature   bom: basis of mobility region from pBR322
   5564..5755    -  CDS            rop: Rop protein, which maintains plasmids at low copy number; rop
   5772..6152    +  CDS            YPB1_ECOLX: Protein predicted: Swiss-Prot protein existence level 4. From Escherichia coli.
   6214..23      -  CDS            TcR (fragment) (across the origin): tetracycline efflux protein; tet; confers resistance to tetracycline
