[The description below was written by a language model from this plasmid's Addgene catalogue record and pLannotate feature annotations shown in this document.]
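Description:
pETDuet::MGYFPDa829/MGYFPDa829I is a bacterial co-expression plasmid of about 6.3 kb built on the pETDuet backbone, designed to produce two proteins from one vector in E. coli. It is maintained through a ColE1/pBR322-type origin accompanied by the rop gene and bom region, which in pBR322-derived vectors keep copy number moderate (the catalogue lists copy number as unknown), and it is selected with ampicillin via the β-lactamase gene. An f1 phage origin is also present, along with residual tetracycline-resistance fragments that are backbone remnants rather than functional markers.

The payload consists of two open reading frames: a 6His-tagged MGYFPDa829 and its cognate immunity protein, MGYFPDa829I. The feature table shows the characteristic Duet layout of two tandem T7 promoters, each followed by a lac operator, with a T7 gene 10 ribosome binding site annotated after the first and a single T7 terminator downstream of the second cassette. The inserts themselves are not annotated, but the unannotated gaps following each promoter are where they presumably lie; the record does not state which gene occupies which position. A plasmid-borne lacI gene supplies lac repressor, so transcription is held off until induction with IPTG in a host providing T7 RNA polymerase. A partial S-tag match from the backbone sits near the end of the second cassette; whether it is fused to either product is not stated.

The stated purpose is expression of MGYFPDa829 with its immunity protein for purification, with the His tag allowing metal-affinity capture. The associated publication concerns a double-stranded DNA deaminase, so co-expressing the immunity protein plausibly serves to neutralise a toxic enzyme in the producing cells, although the record does not say so explicitly.
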