Addgene plasmid #248877: pETDuet::MGYFPDa829/MGYFPDa829I
Purpose: Expression of MGYFPDa829 and its immunity protein in bacterial cells for protein purification
Depositing lab: Brian Liau. Depositing organization: Harvard University. Publication: Coupling CRISPR scanning with targeted chromatin accessibility profiling using a double-stranded DNA deaminase. Roh H, Shen SP, Hu Y, Kwok HS, Siegenfeld AP, Lee C, Zepeda MU, Guo CJ, Roseman SA, Comenho C, Sankaran VG, Buenrostro JD, Liau BB. Nat Methods. 2025 Oct;22(10):2083-2093. doi: 10.1038/s41592-025-02811-2. Epub 2025 Sep 11. PubMed 40935921.
Backbone
  Vector backbone: pETDuet
  Vector type: Bacterial Expression
Growth in bacteria
  Bacterial resistance: Ampicillin, 100 μg/mL
  Growth temperature: 30°C
  Growth strain: DH5alpha
  Copy number: Unknown
Gene/Insert
  Gene/Insert name: 6His-MGYFPDa829, MGYFPDa829I
Terms and licenses: Academic/Nonprofit Terms; Industry Terms: Not Available to Industry
How to cite: pETDuet::MGYFPDa829/MGYFPDa829I was a gift from Brian Liau (Addgene plasmid # 248877 ; http://n2t.net/addgene:248877 ; RRID:Addgene_248877)
